Addgene plasmid #38805: RGS8
Purpose: Bacterial expression for structure determination; may not be full ORF
Depositing lab: Nicola Burgess-Brown. Depositing organization: University of Oxford.
Backbone
  Vector backbone: pNIC28-Bsa4
  Backbone manufacturer: SGC
  Vector type: Bacterial Expression
Growth in bacteria
  Bacterial resistance: Kanamycin, 50 μg/mL
  Growth temperature: 37°C
  Growth strain: Mach1
  Copy number: Low Copy
Gene/Insert
  Gene/Insert name: RGS8 (alt names: regulator of G-protein signalling 8; PDB:2IHD)
  Species: H. sapiens (human)
  Insert size (bp): 493
  Entrez Gene: RGS8
  Tag / fusion protein: His Tev (N terminal on insert)
  Cloning method: Ligation Independent Cloning
  Sequencing primers: 5′ T7; 3′ T7-term
Terms and licenses: Academic/Nonprofit Terms; Industry Terms: Not Available to Industry
How to cite: RGS8 was a gift from Nicola Burgess-Brown (Addgene plasmid # 38805 ; http://n2t.net/addgene:38805 ; RRID:Addgene_38805)
