[The description below was written by a language model from this plasmid's Addgene catalogue record.]
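Description:
RGS8 is a bacterial expression plasmid built on the pNIC28-Bsa4 backbone from the SGC, designed to produce a recombinant fragment of human regulator of G-protein signalling 8 in E. coli for structural biology. It is maintained as a low-copy plasmid under kanamycin selection. The record does not list the origin of replication or other backbone features, and no feature table is provided, so the detailed architecture of the vector cannot be described from the information given.

The insert is a roughly 493 bp segment of human RGS8, introduced by ligation-independent cloning. The catalogue entry notes explicitly that the insert may not represent the full open reading frame, which is typical of constructs whose boundaries have been trimmed to a well-behaved, crystallisable domain; the alternative names link this construct to a deposited PDB structure. The protein is expressed with an N-terminal histidine tag followed by a TEV protease cleavage site, an arrangement that allows capture by immobilised metal affinity chromatography and subsequent removal of the tag to leave near-native protein. The promoter is not stated outright, but the recommended sequencing primers (T7 forward and T7 terminator reverse) indicate that the insert sits between T7 promoter and T7 terminator sequences, implying expression driven by T7 RNA polymerase in a suitable host strain.

The construct is intended for overexpression and purification of the RGS8 fragment for structure determination, and would be equally suited to biochemical or biophysical work requiring purified protein.
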