>Addgene plasmid #38805 | RGS8 | depositor partial sequence | sequence record 48862 | RGS8 sequence 493 bps
ATGCACCATCATCATCATCATTCTTCTGGTGTAGATCTGGGTACCGAGAACCTGTACTTCCAATCCATGC
TCCAGAGATTATCGACAGAAGAAGCTACGAGGTGGGCAGATTCCTTTGATGTGCTTCTCTCTCATAAGTA
TGGGGTGGCTGCATTCCGTGCCTTCTTGAAGACGGAGTTCAGTGAGGAGAACCTGGAATTCTGGTTGGCC
TGTGAGGAGTTCAAGAAGACCAGGTCCACTGCAAAACTGGTCTCTAAGGCCCATAGGATCTTTGAGGAGT
TTGTGGATGTGCAGGCTCCACGGGAGGTAAACATTGACTTCCAGACCCGAGAAGCCACGAGGAAGAACCT
GCAGGAGCCATCCCTGACTTGCTTTGACCAAGCCCAAGGAAAAGTACACAGCCTCATGGAGAAAGACTCT
TACCCCAGGTTCCTGAGGTCCAAAATGTACTTAGATCTGCTGTCCTGACAGTAAAGGTGGATACGGATCC
GAA
