>Addgene plasmid #38805 | RGS8 | addgene partial sequence | sequence record 50246 | T7 5'-TAATACGACTCACTATAGGG-3'
ATTCCTCTGAATATTTTGTTTAACTTTAAGAAGGAGATATACATATGCACCATCATCATCATCATTCTTC
TGGTGTAGATCTGGGTACCGAGAACCTGTACTTCCAATCCATGCTCCAGAGATTATCGACAGAAGAAGCT
ACGAGGTGGGCAGATTCCTTTGATGTGCTTCTCTCTCATAAGTATGGGGTGGCTGCATTCCGTGCCTTCT
TGAAGACGGAGTTCAGTGAGGAGAACCTGGAATTCTGGTTGGCCTGTGAGGAGTTCAAGAAGACCAGGTC
CACTGCAAAACTGGTCTCTAAGGCCCATAGGATCTTTGAGGAGTTTGTGGATGTGCAGGCTCCACGGGAG
GTAAACATTGACTTCCAGACCCGAGAAGCCACGAGGAAGAACCTGCAGGAGCCATCCCTGACTTGCTTTG
ACCAAGCCCAAGGAAAAGTACACAGCCTCATGGAGAAAGACTCTTACCCCAGGTTCCTGAGGTCCAAAAT
GTACTTAGATCTGCTGTCCTGACAGTAAAGGTGGATACGGATCCGAATTCGAGCTCCGTCGACAAGCTTG
CGGCCGCACTCGAGCACCACCACCACCACCACTGAGATCCGGCTGCTAACAAAGCCCGAAAGGAAGCTGA
GTTGGCTGCTGCCACCGCTGAGCAATAACTAGCATAACCCCTTGGGGCCTCTAAACGGGTCTTGAGGGGT
TTTTTGCTGAAAGGAGGAACTATATCCGGATTGGCGAATGGG
[124 nt withheld, positions 743-866]
C
[90 nt withheld, positions 868-957]
A
